Addgene plasmid #124215: mNG-mCh
Purpose: Cytoplasmic mNeongreen mCherry tandem, ~19 % energy transfer pNM002 - pSAV057-mNG-mCh
Depositing lab: Tanneke den Blaauwen. Depositing organization: University of Amsterdam. Publication: Activity-Related Conformational Changes in d,d-Carboxypeptidases Revealed by In Vivo Periplasmic Forster Resonance Energy Transfer Assay in Escherichia coli. Meiresonne NY, van der Ploeg R, Hink MA, den Blaauwen T. MBio. 2017 Sep 12;8(5). pii: mBio.01089-17. doi: 10.1128/mBio.01089-17. PubMed 28900026.
Backbone
  Vector backbone: pSAV057
  Vector type: Bacterial Expression
Growth in bacteria
  Bacterial resistance: Chloramphenicol, 25 μg/mL
  Growth temperature: 37°C
  Growth strain: DH5alpha
  Growth instructions: Add 0.5% glucose to repress expression
  Copy number: Low Copy
Gene/Insert
  Gene/Insert name: mNG-mCh (alt name: pNM002)
Terms and licenses: Academic/Nonprofit Terms; Industry Terms: Not Available to Industry
Depositor comments: Please Note: mNeonGreen contains a M1-N9 amino acid deletion that allows for better expression
How to cite: mNG-mCh was a gift from Tanneke den Blaauwen (Addgene plasmid # 124215 ; http://n2t.net/addgene:124215 ; RRID:Addgene_124215)
