[The description below was written by a language model from this plasmid's Addgene catalogue record and pLannotate feature annotations shown in this document.]
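Description:
mNG-mCh (also recorded as pNM002, pSAV057-mNG-mCh) is a bacterial expression plasmid of about 5.8 kb built on the pSAV057 backbone for producing a cytoplasmic tandem fusion of two fluorescent proteins in Escherichia coli. It replicates from a p15A origin, which is listed as low copy and is compatible with ColE1-type plasmids, so it can coexist with a second construct in the same cell. Selection is by chloramphenicol resistance, provided by the cat gene under its own promoter. The feature table also picks up short fragments of other elements (f1 ori, lacZα, IS1, bom, rop, an RSF origin and an AmpR promoter). These appear to be backbone remnants rather than functional parts.

The payload is an mNeonGreen coding sequence followed almost directly by mCherry on the same strand, forming a single green-red fusion. The depositor notes that mNeonGreen lacks its first nine residues (M1 to N9), a truncation said to improve expression. Upstream, the annotation detects only a fragment of the trc promoter, followed by a lac operator. The plasmid carries its own lacI repressor gene driven by the lacIq promoter, so expression is repressed until relieved by IPTG or lactose. The rrnB T1 and T2 terminators close the transcription unit. A short hit annotated as a capTEV fragment lies downstream of mCherry, and the record does not indicate whether it is part of the expressed protein.

Holding donor (mNeonGreen) and acceptor (mCherry) in close proximity gives a reported energy transfer of roughly 19 %. This makes the construct a positive reference for in vivo FRET measurements in E. coli, in line with the associated work on FRET assays of protein conformation and interactions.
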