Features (pLannotate 1.2.2; 23 found; start..end, strand, type, name):
    996..1013    +  promoter       tet promoter (fragment): E. coli promoter for tetracycline efflux protein gene
   1009..1110    -  CDS            yciV (fragment): RNAAM_ECOLI - Also known as trpH From Escherichia coli (strain K12).
   1189..1215    +  promoter       trc promoter (fragment): strong E. coli promoter; hybrid between the trp and lac UV5 promoters
   1223..1239    +  protein_bind   lac operator: The lac repressor binds to the lac operator to inhibit transcription in E. coli. This inhibition can be relieved by adding lactose or isopropyl-β-D-thiogalactopyranoside (IPTG). lac repressor encoded by lacI
   1260..1940    +  CDS            mNeonGreen: mNeonGreen is a basic (constitutively fluorescent) green/yellow fluorescent protein published in 2013, derived from Branchiostoma lanceolatum. It is reported to be a very rapidly-maturing monomer with moderate acid sensitivity.
   1947..2654    +  CDS            mCherry: mCherry is a basic (constitutively fluorescent) red fluorescent protein published in 2004, derived from Discosoma sp.. It is reported to be a very rapidly-maturing monomer with low acid sensitivity.
   2713..2730    +  CDS            capTEV™ (fragment): composite tag for in vivo biotinylation, TEV protease cleavage, and 6xHis tagging
   2837..2952    +  ncRNA          5S rRNA: Accession: RF00001 - 5S ribosomal RNA
   2956..3042    +  terminator     rrnB T1 terminator: Escherichia coli rrnB; transcription terminator T1 from the E. coli rrnB gene
   3134..3161    +  terminator     rrnB T2 terminator: transcription terminator T2 from the E. coli rrnB gene
   3180..3223    +  promoter       AmpR promoter (fragment): bla
   3233..3251    -  promoter       T7 promoter: promoter for bacteriophage T7 RNA polymerase
   3254..3411    +  CDS            lacZα (fragment): LacZα fragment of β-galactosidase; lacZ fragment
   3416..3491    +  rep_origin     f1 ori (fragment) (sequence withheld): f1 bacteriophage origin of replication; arrow indicates direction of (+) strand synthesis
   3487..3629    -  mobile_element IS1 (fragment) (sequence partly withheld): prokaryotic transposable element IS1
   3750..3852    +  promoter       cat promoter: promoter of the E. coli cat gene encoding chloramphenicol acetyltransferase
   3853..4509    +  CDS            cat: CAT_ECOLX - Experimental evidence at protein level: Swiss-Prot protein existence level 1. This enzyme is an effector of chloramphenicol resistance in bacteria. From Escherichia coli. This protein is used as a marker in many commonly used cloning vectors, such as pACYC184.
   4573..5118    +  rep_origin     p15A ori: Plasmids containing the medium-copy-number p15A origin of replication can be propagated in E. coli cells that contain a second plasmid with the ColE1 origin.
   5206..5261    +  rep_origin     RSF ori (fragment): Plasmids containing the RSF 1030 origin of replication can be propagated in E. coli cells that contain additional plasmids with compatible origins.
   5360..5408    -  misc_feature   bom (fragment): basis of mobility region from pBR322
   5510..5550    -  CDS            rop (fragment): Rop protein, which maintains plasmids at low copy number; rop
   5594..5671    +  promoter       lacIq promoter: lacI (mutant); In the lacIq allele, a single base change in the promoter boosts expression of the lacI gene about 10-fold.
   5672..954     +  CDS            lacI (across the origin): lac repressor; lacI; The lac repressor binds to the lac operator to inhibit transcription in E. coli. This inhibition can be relieved by adding lactose or isopropyl-β-D-thiogalactopyranoside (IPTG).
>Addgene plasmid #124215 | mNG-mCh | addgene full sequence | sequence record 242343 | Addgene NGS Result
GAGCTGAATTACATTCCCAACCGCGTGGCACAACAACTGGCGGGCAAACAGTCGTTGCTGATTGGCGTTG
CCACCTCCAGTCTGGCCCTGCACGCGCCGTCGCAAATTGTCGCGGCGATTAAATCTCGCGCCGATCAACT
GGGTGCCAGCGTGGTGGTGTCGATGGTAGAACGAAGCGGCGTCGAAGCCTGTAAAGCGGCGGTGCACAAT
CTTCTCGCGCAACGCGTCAGTGGGCTGATCATTAACTATCCGCTGGATGACCAGGATGCCATTGCTGTGG
AAGCTGCCTGCACTAATGTTCCGGCGTTATTTCTTGATGTCTCTGACCAGACACCCATCAACAGTATTAT
TTTCTCCCATGAAGACGGTACGCGACTGGGCGTGGAGCATCTGGTCGCATTGGGTCACCAGCAAATCGCG
CTGTTAGCGGGCCCATTAAGTTCTGTCTCGGCGCGTCTGCGTCTGGCTGGCTGGCATAAATATCTCACTC
GCAATCAAATTCAGCCGATAGCGGAACGGGAAGGCGACTGGAGTGCCATGTCCGGTTTTCAACAAACCAT
GCAAATGCTGAATGAGGGCATCGTTCCCACTGCGATGCTGGTTGCCAACGATCAGATGGCGCTGGGCGCA
ATGCGCGCCATTACCGAGTCCGGGCTGCGCGTTGGTGCGGATATCTCGGTAGTGGGATACGACGATACCG
AAGACAGCTCATGTTATATCCCGCCGTTAACCACCATCAAACAGGATTTTCGCCTGCTGGGGCAAACCAG
CGTGGACCGCTTGCTGCAACTCTCTCAGGGCCAGGCGGTGAAGGGCAATCAGCTGTTGCCCGTCTCACTG
GTGAAAAGAAAAACCACCCTGGCGCCCAATACGCAAACCGCCTCTCCCCGCGCGTTGGCCGATTCATTAA
TGCAGCTGGCACGACAGGTTTCCCGACTGGAAAGCGGGCAGTGAGCGCAACGCAATTAATGTAAGTTAGC
GCGAATTGATCTGGTTTGACAGCTTATCATCGACTGCACGGTGCACCAATGCTTCTGGCGTCAGGCAGCC
ATCGGAAGCTGTGGTATGGCTGTGCAGGTCGTAAATCACTGCATAATTCGTGTCGCTCAAGGCGCACTCC
CGTTCTGGATAATGTTTTTTGCGCCGACATCATAACGGTTCTGGCAAATATTCTGAAATGAGCTGTTTAC
AATTAATCATCCGGCTCGTATAATGTGTGGAATTGTGAGCGGATAACAATTTCACACAGGAAACAGACCA
TGGCCTCTCTCCCAGCGACACATGAGTTACACATCTTTGGCTCCATCAACGGTGTGGACTTTGACATGGT
GGGTCAGGGCACCGGCAATCCAAATGATGGTTATGAGGAGTTAAACCTGAAGTCCACCAAGGGTGACCTC
CAGTTCTCCCCCTGGATTCTGGTCCCTCATATCGGGTATGGCTTCCATCAGTACCTGCCCTACCCTGACG
GGATGTCGCCTTTCCAGGCCGCGATGGTAGATGGCTCCGGATACCAAGTCCATCGCACAATGCAGTTTGA
AGATGGTGCCTCCCTTACTGTTAACTACCGCTACACCTACGAGGGAAGCCACATCAAAGGAGAGGCCCAG
GTGAAGGGGACTGGTTTCCCTGCTGACGGTCCTGTGATGACCAACTCGCTGACCGCTGCGGACTGGTGCA
GGTCGAAGAAGACTTACCCCAACGACAAAACCATCATCAGTACCTTTAAGTGGAGTTACACCACTGGAAA
TGGCAAGCGCTACCGGAGCACTGCGCGGACCACCTACACCTTTGCCAAGCCAATGGCGGCTAACTATCTG
AAGAACCAGCCGATGTACGTGTTCCGTAAGACGGAGCTCAAGCACTCCAAGACCGAGCTCAACTTCAAGG
AGTGGCAAAAGGCCTTTACCGATGTGATGGGCATGGACGAGCTGTACAAGGAATTCATGGTGAGCAAGGG
CGAGGAGGATAACATGGCTATCATCAAGGAGTTCATGCGCTTCAAGGTGCACATGGAGGGCTCCGTGAAC
GGCCACGAGTTCGAGATCGAGGGCGAGGGCGAGGGCCGCCCCTACGAGGGCACCCAGACCGCCAAGCTGA
AGGTGACCAAGGGTGGCCCCCTGCCCTTCGCCTGGGACATCCTGTCCCCTCAGTTCATGTACGGCTCCAA
GGCCTACGTGAAGCACCCCGCCGACATCCCCGACTACTTGAAGCTGTCCTTCCCCGAGGGCTTCAAGTGG
GAGCGCGTGATGAACTTCGAGGACGGCGGCGTGGTGACCGTGACCCAGGACTCCTCCCTGCAGGACGGCG
AGTTCATCTACAAGGTGAAGCTGCGCGGCACCAACTTCCCCTCCGACGGCCCCGTAATGCAGAAGAAGAC
TATGGGCTGGGAGGCCTCCTCCGAGCGGATGTACCCCGAGGACGGCGCCCTGAAGGGCGAGATCAAGCAG
AGGCTGAAGCTGAAGGACGGCGGCCACTACGACGCTGAGGTCAAGACCACCTACAAGGCCAAGAAGCCCG
TGCAGCTGCCCGGCGCCTACAACGTCAACATCAAGTTGGACATCACCTCCCACAACGAGGACTACACCAT
CGTGGAACAGTACGAACGCGCCGAGGGCCGCCACTCCACCGGCGGCATGGACGAGCTGTACAAGTAAGCT
TGGGCCCGAACAAAAACTCATCTCAGAAGAGGATCTGAATAGCGCCGTCGACCATCATCATCATCATCAT
TGAGTTTAAACGGTCTCCAGCTTGGCTGTTTTGGCGGATGAGAGAAGATTTTCAGCCTGATACAGATTAA
ATCAGAACGCAGAAGCGGTCTGATAAAACAGAATTTGCCTGGCGGCAGTAGCGCGGTGGTCCCACCTGAC
CCCATGCCGAACTCAGAAGTGAAACGCCGTAGCGCCGATGGTAGTGTGGGGTCTCCCCATGCGAGAGTAG
GGAACTGCCAGGCATCAAATAAAACGAAAGGCTCAGTCGAAAGACTGGGCCTTTCGTTTTATCTGTTGTT
TGTCGGTGAACGCTCTCCTGAGTAGGACAAATCCGCCGGGAGCGGATTTGAACGTTGCGAAGCAACGGCC
CGGAGGGTGGCGGGCAGGACGCCCGCCATAAACTGCCAGGCATCAAATTAAGCAGAAGGCCATCCTGACG
GATGGCCTTTTTGCGTTTCTACAAACTCTTTTGTTTATTTTTCTAAATACATTCAAATATGTATCCGCTC
ATGCCAATTCGCCCTATAGTGAGTCGTATTACAATTCACTGGCCGTCGTTTTACAACGTCGTGACTGGGA
AAACCCTGGCGTTACCCAACTTAATCGCCTTGCAGCACATCCCCCTTTCGCCAGCTGGCGTAATAGCGAA
GAGGCCCGCACCGATCGCCCTTCCCAACAGTTGCGCAGCCTGAATGGCGAATGGG
[76 nt withheld, positions 3416-3491]
TGATGTCCGGCGGTGCTTTTGCCGTTACGCACCACCCCGTCAGTAGCTGAACAGGAGGGACAGCTGATAG
AAACAGAAGCCACTGGAGCACCTCAAAAACACCATCATACACTAAATCAGTAAGTTGGCAGCATCACCCG
ACGCACTTTGCGCCGAATAAATACCTGTGACGGAAGATCACTTCGCAGAATAAATAAATCCTGGTGTCCC
TGTTGATACCGGGAAGCCCTGGGCCAACTTTTGGCGAAAATGAGACGTTGATCGGCACGTAAGAGGTTCC
AACTTTCACCATAATGAAATAAGATCACTACCGGGCGTATTTTTTGAGTTATCGAGATTTTCAGGAGCTA
AGGAAGCTAAAATGGAGAAAAAAATCACTGGATATACCACCGTTGATATATCCCAATGGCATCGTAAAGA
ACATTTTGAGGCATTTCAGTCAGTTGCTCAATGTACCTATAACCAGACCGTTCAGCTGGATATTACGGCC
TTTTTAAAGACCGTAAAGAAAAATAAGCACAAGTTTTATCCGGCCTTTATTCACATTCTTGCCCGCCTGA
TGAATGCTCATCCGGAATTTCGTATGGCAATGAAAGACGGTGAGCTGGTGATATGGGATAGTGTTCACCC
TTGTTACACCGTTTTCCATGAGCAAACTGAAACGTTTTCATCGCTCTGGAGTGAATACCACGACGATTTC
CGGCAGTTTCTACACATATATTCGCAAGATGTGGCGTGTTACGGTGAAAACCTGGCCTATTTCCCTAAAG
GGTTTATTGAGAATATGTTTTTCGTCTCAGCCAATCCCTGGGTGAGTTTCACCAGTTTTGATTTAAACGT
GGCCAATATGGACAACTTCTTCGCCCCCGTTTTCACTATGGGCAAATATTATACGCAAGGCGACAAGGTG
CTGATGCCGCTGGCGATTCAGGTTCATCATGCCGTTTGTGATGGCTTCCATGTCGGCAGAATGCTTAATG
AATTACAACAGTACTGCGATGAGTGGCAGGGCGGGGCGTAATTTTTTTAAGGCAGTTATTGGTGCCTAGA
AATATTTTATCTGATTAATAAGATGATCTTCTTGAGATCGTTTTGGTCTGCGCGTAATCTCTTGCTCTGA
AAACGAAAAAACCGCCTTGCAGGGCGGTTTTTCGAAGGTTCTCTGAGCTACCAACTCTTTGAACCGAGGT
AACTGGCTTGGAGGAGCGCAGTCACCAAAACTTGTCCTTTCAGTTTAGCCTTAACCGGCGCATGACTTCA
AGACTAACTCCTCTAAATCAATTACCAGTGGCTGCTGCCAGTGGTGCTTTTGCATGTCTTTCCGGGTTGG
ACTCAAGACGATAGTTACCGGATAAGGCGCAGCGGTCGGACTGAACGGGGGGTTCGTGCATACAGTCCAG
CTTGGAGCGAACTGCCTACCCGGAACTGAGTGTCAGGCGTGGAATGAGACAAACGCGGCCATAACAGCGG
AATGACACCGGTAAACCGAAAGGCAGGAACAGGAGAGCGCACGAGGGAGCCGCCAGGGGGAAACGCCTGG
TATCTTTATAGTCCTGTCGGGTTTCGCCACCACTGATTTGAGCGTCAGATTTCGTGATGCTTGTCAGGGG
GGCGGAGCCTATGGAAAAACGGCTTTGCCGCGGCCCTCTCACTTCCCTGTTAAGTATCTTCCTGGCATCT
TCCAGGAAATCTCCGCCCCGTTCGTAAGCCATTTCCGCTCGCCGCAGTCGAACGACCGAGCGTAGCGAGT
CAGTGAGCGAGGAAGCGGAATATATCCTGTATCACATATTCTGCTGACGCACCGGTGCAGCCTTTTTTCT
CCTGCCACATGAAGCACTTCACTGACACCCTCATCAGTGCCAACATAGTAAGCCAGTATACACTCCGCTA
TCGCTACGTGACTGGGTCATGGCTGCGCCCCGACACCCGCCAACACCCGCTGACGCGCCCTGACGGGCTT
GTCTGCTCCCGGCATCCGCTTACAGACAAGCTGTGACCGTCTCCGGGAGCTGCATGTGTCAGAGGTTTTC
ACCGTCATCACCGAAACGCGCGAGGCAGCAGATCAATTCGCGCGCGAAGGCGAAGCGGCATGCATTTACG
TTGACACCATCGAATGGTGCAAAACCTTTCGCGGTATGGCATGATAGCGCCCGGAAGAGAGTCAATTCAG
GGTGGTGAATGTGAAACCAGTAACGTTATACGATGTCGCAGAGTATGCCGGTGTCTCTTATCAGACCGTT
TCCCGCGTGGTGAACCAGGCCAGCCACGTTTCTGCGAAAACGCGGGAAAAAGTGGAAGCGGCGATGGCG
